>Addgene plasmid #193790 | pRC3EGFP | addgene full sequence | sequence record 389806 | Addgene NGS Result
CTCGAGTAACACCGTGCGTGTTGACTATTTTACCTCTGGCGGTGATAATGGTTGCATGTACGAATTCATT
AAAGAGGAGAAAGGTACCATGGTGAGCAAGGGCGAGGAGCTGTTCACCGGGGTGGTGCCCATCCTGGTCG
AGCTGGACGGCGACGTAAACGGCCACAAGTTCAGCGTGTCCGGCGAGGGCGAGGGCGATGCCACCTACGG
CAAGCTGACCCTGAAGTTCATCTGCACCACCGGCAAGCTGCCCGTGCCCTGGCCCACCCTCGTGACCACC
CTGACCTACGGCGTGCAGTGCTTCAGCCGCTACCCCGACCACATGAAGCAGCACGACTTCTTCAAGTCCG
CCATGCCCGAAGGCTACGTCCAGGAGCGCACCATCTTCTTCAAGGACGACGGCAACTACAAGACCCGCGC
CGAGGTGAAGTTCGAGGGCGACACCCTGGTGAACCGCATCGAGCTGAAGGGCATCGACTTCAAGGAGGAC
GGCAACATCCTGGGGCACAAGCTGGAGTACAACTACAACAGCCACAACGTCTATATCATGGCCGACAAGC
AGAAGAACGGCATCAAGGTGAACTTCAAGATCCGCCACAACATCGAGGACGGCAGCGTGCAGCTCGCCGA
CCACTACCAGCAGAACACCCCCATCGGCGACGGCCCCGTGCTGCTGCCCGACAACCACTACCTGAGCACC
CAGTCCGCCCTGAGCAAAGACCCCAACGAGAAGCGCGATCACATGGTCCTGCTGGAGTTCGTGACCGCCG
CCGGGATCACTCTCGGCATGGACGAGCTGTACAAGTAATCTAGAGGCATCAAATAAAACGAAAGGCTCAG
TCGAAAGACTGGGCCTTTCGTTTTATCTGTTGTTTGTCGGTGAACGCTCTCCTGAGTAGGACAAATCCGC
CGCCCTAGACCTAGGGATATATTCCGCTTCCTCGCTCACTGACTCGCTACGCTCGGTCGTTCGACTGCGG
CGAGCGGAAATGGCTTACGAACGGGGCGGAGATTTCCTGGAAGATGCCAGGAAGATACTTAACAGGGAAG
TGAGAGGGCCGCGGCAAAGCCGTTTTTCCATAGGCTCCGCCCCCCTGACAAGCATCACGAAATCTGACGC
TCAAATCAGTGGTGGCGAAACCCGACAGGACTATAAAGATACCAGGCGTTTCCCCCTGGCGGCTCCCTCG
TGCGCTCTCCTGTTCCTGCCTTTCGGTTTACCGGTGTCATTCCGCTGTTATGGCCGCGTTTGTCTCATTC
CACGCCTGACACTCAGTTCCGGGTAGGCAGTTCGCTCCAAGCTGGACTGTATGCACGAACCCCCCGTTCA
GTCCGACCGCTGCGCCTTATCCGGTAACTATCGTCTTGAGTCCAACCCGGAAAGACATGCAAAAGCACCA
CTGGCAGCAGCCACTGGTAATTGATTTAGAGGAGTTAGTCTTGAAGTCATGCGCCGGTTAAGGCTAAACT
GAAAGGACAAGTTTTGGTGACTGCGCTCCTCCAAGCCAGTTACCTCGGTTCAAAGAGTTGGTAGCTCAGA
GAACCTTCGAAAAACCGCCCTGCAAGGCGGTTTTTTCGTTTTCAGAGCAAGAGATTACGCGCAGACCAAA
ACGATCTCAAGAAGATCATCTTATTAATCAGATAAAATATTTCTAGATTTCAGTGCAATTTATCTCTTCA
AATGTAGCACCTGAAGTCAGCCCCATACGATATAAGTTGTTACTAGTGCTTGGATTCTCACCAATAAAAA
ACGCCCGGCGGCAACCGAGCGTTCTGAACAAATCCAGATGGAGTTCTGAGGTCATTACTGGATCTATCAA
CAGGAGTCCAAGCGAGCTCGATATCAAATTACGCCCCGCCCTGCCACTCATCGCAGTACTGTTGTAATTC
ATTAAGCATTCTGCCGACATGGAAGCCATCACAAACGGCATGATGAACCTGAATCGCCAGCGGCATCAGC
ACCTTGTCGCCTTGCGTATAATATTTGCCCATGGTGAAAACGGGGGCGAAGAAGTTGTCCATATTGGCCA
CGTTTAAATCAAAACTGGTGAAACTCACCCAGGGATTGGCTGAGACGAAAAACATATTCTCAATAAACCC
TTTAGGGAAATAGGCCAGGTTTTCACCGTAACACGCCACATCTTGCGAATATATGTGTAGAAACTGCCGG
AAATCGTCGTGGTATTCACTCCAGAGCGATGAAAACGTTTCAGTTTGCTCATGGAAAACGGTGTAACAAG
GGTGAACACTATCCCATATCACCAGCTCACCGTCTTTCATTGCCATACGGAATTCCGGATGAGCATTCAT
CAGGCGGGCAAGAATGTGAATAAAGGCCGGATAAAACTTGTGCTTATTTTTCTTTACGGTCTTTAAAAAG
GCCGTAATATCCAGCTGAACGGTCTGGTTATAGGTACATTGAGCAACTGACTGAAATGCCTCAAAATGTT
CTTTACGATGCCATTGGGATATATCAACGGTGGTATATCCAGTGATTTTTTTCTCCATTTTAGCTTCCTT
AGCTCCTGAAAATCTCGATAACTCAAAAAATACGCCCGGTAGTGATCTTATTTCATTATGGTGAAAGTTG
GAACCTCTTACGTGCCGATCAACGTCTCATTTTCGCCAGATATCGACGTCTAAGAAACCATTATTATCAT
GACATTAACCTATAAAAATAGGCGTATCACGAGGCCCTTTCGTCTTCAC
Features (pLannotate 1.2.2; 7 found; start..end, strand, type, name):
     89..808     +  CDS            EGFP: the original enhanced GFP (Yang et al., 1996) mammalian codon-optimized
    820..906     +  terminator     rrnB T1 terminator: Escherichia coli rrnB; transcription terminator T1 from the E. coli rrnB gene
    932..987     -  rep_origin     RSF ori (fragment): Plasmids containing the RSF 1030 origin of replication can be propagated in E. coli cells that contain additional plasmids with compatible origins.
   1075..1620    -  rep_origin     p15A ori: Plasmids containing the medium-copy-number p15A origin of replication can be propagated in E. coli cells that contain a second plasmid with the ColE1 origin.
   1734..1828    -  terminator     lambda t0 terminator: transcription terminator from phage lambda
   1849..2508    -  CDS            CmR: chloramphenicol acetyltransferase; cat; confers resistance to chloramphenicol
   2509..2611    -  promoter       cat promoter: promoter of the E. coli cat gene encoding chloramphenicol acetyltransferase
