[The description below was written by a language model from this plasmid's Addgene catalogue record and pLannotate feature annotations shown in this document.]
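Description:
pRC3EGFP is a small bacterial expression plasmid of about 2.7 kb, built on a pZ-series modular backbone and designed to express EGFP in E. coli from the PR promoter. It replicates from the p15A origin, catalogued here as low copy, which is compatible with ColE1-type plasmids and therefore allows co-maintenance with other circuit components in the same cell. Selection is by chloramphenicol, provided by a chloramphenicol acetyltransferase gene (CmR) driven by its own cat promoter and followed by the phage lambda t0 terminator. This marker cassette runs on the opposite strand from the reporter. The annotation also flags a short fragment resembling the RSF origin next to p15A. At that length it is most likely a sequence-similarity hit rather than a second functional origin.

The payload is a 720 bp EGFP coding sequence, the original mammalian codon-optimised enhanced GFP, cloned between KpnI and XbaI sites and followed directly by the rrnB T1 transcription terminator. The PR promoter named in the catalogue entry was not picked up by the automated feature annotation. It presumably lies in the short unannotated stretch upstream of the EGFP start, but the table does not confirm its position or any operator or ribosome-binding elements. PR usually refers to the phage lambda rightward promoter, which is repressed by the CI repressor, so EGFP output would be expected to be constitutive unless such a repressor is supplied. The record itself gives no details of regulation. The associated work concerns synthetic gene circuits in bacteria, which fits use of this plasmid as a fluorescent reporter or output module.
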