Addgene plasmid #193790: pRC3EGFP
Purpose: Expresses EGFP under the control of PR promoter, p15A origin of replication, Chloramphenicol selection
Depositing lab: Sangram Bagh. Depositing organization: Saha Institute of Nuclear Physics. Publication: A frame-shifted gene, which rescued its function by non-natural start codons and its application in constructing synthetic gene circuits. Sarkar K, Mukhopadhyay S, Bonnerjee D, Srivastava R, Bagh S. J Biol Eng. 2019 Mar 1;13:20. doi: 10.1186/s13036-019-0151-x. eCollection 2019. PubMed 30867677.
Backbone
  Vector backbone: pZ
  Backbone size w/o insert (bp): 1990
  Total vector size (bp): 2710
  Vector type: Bacterial Expression
Growth in bacteria
  Bacterial resistance: Chloramphenicol, 25 μg/mL
  Growth temperature: 37°C
  Growth strain: DH5alpha
  Copy number: Low Copy
Gene/Insert
  Gene/Insert name: EGFP
  Species: Bacteria
  Insert size (bp): 720
  Promoter: PR promoter
  Cloning method: Restriction Enzyme; 5′ cloning site KpnI (unknown if destroyed); 3′ cloning site XbaI (unknown if destroyed)
  Sequencing primers: 5′ CAAGGGCGAGGAGCTGTT; 3′ CCATGCCGAGAGTGATCC
Terms and licenses: Academic/Nonprofit Terms; Industry Terms: Not Available to Industry
How to cite: pRC3EGFP was a gift from Sangram Bagh (Addgene plasmid # 193790 ; http://n2t.net/addgene:193790 ; RRID:Addgene_193790)
